Addgene plasmid #183722: pMXs-Sig10-Fc-IG
Purpose: Expresses the fusion protein containing the extracellular part of human Siglec-10 and the Fc region of human IgG1, and GFP
Depositing lab: Takeshi Tsubata. Depositing organization: Institute of Science Tokyo. Publication: A Guillain-Barre syndrome-associated SIGLEC10 rare variant impairs its recognition of gangliosides. Alborzian Deh Sheikh A, Gomaa S, Li X, Routledge M, Saigoh K, Numoto N, Angata T, Hitomi Y, Takematsu H, Tsuiji M, Ito N, Kusunoki S, Tsubata T. J Autoimmun. 2021 Jan;116:102571. doi: 10.1016/j.jaut.2020.102571. Epub 2020 Nov 19. PubMed 33223341.
Backbone
  Vector backbone: pMXs
  Vector type: Retroviral
Growth in bacteria
  Bacterial resistance: Ampicillin, 100 μg/mL
  Growth temperature: 37°C
  Growth strain: NEB Stable
  Copy number: High Copy
Gene/Insert
  Gene/Insert name: Siglec-10
  Species: H. sapiens (human)
  Tag / fusion protein: Fc of human IgG1
Terms and licenses: Academic/Nonprofit Terms; Industry Terms: Not Available to Industry
How to cite: pMXs-Sig10-Fc-IG was a gift from Takeshi Tsubata (Addgene plasmid # 183722 ; http://n2t.net/addgene:183722 ; RRID:Addgene_183722)
