[The description below was written by a language model from this plasmid's Addgene catalogue record and pLannotate feature annotations shown in this document.]
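Description:
pMXs-Sig10-Fc-IG is a Moloney murine leukemia virus-based retroviral vector built on the pMXs backbone. It is designed to deliver a bicistronic cassette into mammalian cells that encodes a soluble human Siglec-10–Fc fusion protein together with GFP. In bacteria it is maintained through a high-copy ColE1/pUC-type origin and selected with ampicillin via the β-lactamase gene and its native promoter.

The proviral region is bounded by MMLV long terminal repeats. Downstream of the 5' LTR lie the packaging signal (Ψ), a truncated gag segment lacking its start codon and a pol fragment carrying the splice acceptor. These elements support efficient encapsidation and expression of the viral transcript when gag, pol and env are supplied in trans by packaging cells. No internal promoter is annotated, so transcription of the payload is presumably driven by the 5' LTR.

The insert is a fragment of human SIGLEC10 which, according to the catalogue entry, corresponds to the extracellular part of this sialic acid-binding receptor. It is followed by sequence matching human immunoglobulin heavy chain constant region. The annotation tool splits that sequence into IGHG1 and IGHG4 hits, probably because the subclasses are so similar, whereas the catalogue describes it as IgG1 Fc. An EMCV IRES then allows EGFP to be translated from the same mRNA, marking transduced cells.

The two feature tables, one from the depositor sequence and one from the repository's sequencing, agree on layout and differ by only a few nucleotides in length. The associated publication concerns how a Guillain-Barré syndrome-associated SIGLEC10 variant affects ganglioside recognition, which suggests the fusion protein serves as a probe for Siglec-10 ligand binding.
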