Features (pLannotate 1.2.2; 18 found; start..end, strand, type, name):
     22..615     +  LTR            LTR: long terminal repeat from Moloney murine leukemia virus
    678..877     +  misc_feature   MMLV Ψ: packaging signal of Moloney murine leukemia virus (MMLV)
    929..1017    +  misc_feature   MESV Ψ (fragment): packaging signal of murine embryonic stem cell virus
   1094..1510    +  CDS            gag (truncated): truncated Moloney murine leukemia virus (MMLV) gag gene lacking the start codon
   1520..1894    +  misc_feature   pol region: Moloney murine leukemia virus (MMLV) pol region containing the splice acceptor site
   1939..1956    +  misc_feature   MCS (fragment): pUC18/19 multiple cloning site
   1980..3599    +  CDS            SIGLEC10 (fragment): SIG10_HUMAN - Also known as SLG2. Experimental evidence at protein level: Swiss-Prot protein existence level 1. Putative adhesion molecule that mediates sialic-acid dependent binding to cells. Preferentially binds to alpha-2,3- or alpha-2,6-linked sialic acid (By similarity). The sialic acid recognition site may be masked by cis interactions with sialic acids on the same cell surface. In the immune response, seems to act as an inhibitory receptor upon ligand induced tyrosine phosphorylation by recruiting cytoplasmic phosphatase(s) via their SH2 domain(s) that block signal transduction through
   3597..3713    +  CDS            IGHG1 (fragment): IGHG1_HUMAN - Experimental evidence at protein level: Swiss-Prot protein existence level 1. Constant region of immunoglobulin heavy chains. Immunoglobulins, also known as antibodies, are membrane-bound or secreted glycoproteins produced by B lymphocytes. In the recognition phase of humoral immunity, the membrane-bound immunoglobulins serve as receptors which, upon binding of a specific antigen, trigger the clonal expansion and differentiation of B lymphocytes into immunoglobulins- secreting plasma cells. Secreted immunoglobulins mediate the effector phase of humoral immunity, which results in
   3766..4176    +  CDS            IGHG1 (fragment): IGHG1_HUMAN - Experimental evidence at protein level: Swiss-Prot protein existence level 1. Constant region of immunoglobulin heavy chains. Immunoglobulins, also known as antibodies, are membrane-bound or secreted glycoproteins produced by B lymphocytes. In the recognition phase of humoral immunity, the membrane-bound immunoglobulins serve as receptors which, upon binding of a specific antigen, trigger the clonal expansion and differentiation of B lymphocytes into immunoglobulins- secreting plasma cells. Secreted immunoglobulins mediate the effector phase of humoral immunity, which results in
   4142..4513    +  CDS            IGHG4 (fragment): IGHG4_HUMAN - Experimental evidence at protein level: Swiss-Prot protein existence level 1. Constant region of immunoglobulin heavy chains. Immunoglobulins, also known as antibodies, are membrane-bound or secreted glycoproteins produced by B lymphocytes. In the recognition phase of humoral immunity, the membrane-bound immunoglobulins serve as receptors which, upon binding of a specific antigen, trigger the clonal expansion and differentiation of B lymphocytes into immunoglobulins- secreting plasma cells. Secreted immunoglobulins mediate the effector phase of humoral immunity, which results in
   4645..5107    +  misc_feature   IRES: internal ribosome entry site (IRES) of the encephalomyocarditis virus (EMCV)
   5121..5840    +  CDS            EGFP: the original enhanced GFP (Yang et al., 1996) mammalian codon-optimized
   5889..6010    +  LTR            3' LTR (ΔU3) (fragment): self-inactivating 3' long terminal repeat (LTR) from Moloney murine leukemia virus
   6011..6480    +  LTR            LTR: long terminal repeat from Moloney murine leukemia virus
   6546..6598    -  CDS            lacI (fragment): lac repressor; lacI; The lac repressor binds to the lac operator to inhibit transcription in E. coli. This inhibition can be relieved by adding lactose or isopropyl-β-D-thiogalactopyranoside (IPTG).
   6781..7369    -  rep_origin     ori: high-copy-number ColE1/pMB1/pBR322/pUC origin of replication
   7533..8393    -  CDS            AmpR: β-lactamase; bla; confers resistance to ampicillin, carbenicillin, and related antibiotics
   8394..8498    -  promoter       AmpR promoter: bla
>Addgene plasmid #183722 | pMXs-Sig10-Fc-IG | depositor full sequence | sequence record 358253 | pMXs-Sig10-Fc-IG sequence 8506 bps
CCCGAAAAGTGCCACCTGCATAATGAAAGACCCCACCTGTAGGTTTGGCAAGCTAGCTTAAGTAACGCCA
TTTTGCAAGGCATGGAAAAATACATAACTGAGAATAGAAAAGTTCAGATCAAGGTCAGGAACAGATGGAA
CAGCTGAATATGGGCCAAACAGGATATCTGTGGTAAGCAGTTCCTGCCCCGGCTCAGGGCCAAGAACAGA
TGGAACAGCTGAATATGGGCCAAACAGGATATCTGTGGTAAGCAGTTCCTGCCCCGGCTCAGGGCCAAGA
ACAGATGGTCCCCAGATGCGGTCCAGCCCTCAGCAGTTTCTAGAGAACCATCAGATGTTTCCAGGGTGCC
CCAAGGACCTGAAATGACCCTGTGCCTTATTTGAACTAACCAATCAGTTCGCTTCTCGCTTCTGTTCGCG
CGCTTCTGCTCCCCGAGCTCAATAAAAGAGCCCACAACCCCTCACTCGGCGCGCCAGTCCTCCGATTGAC
TGAGTCGCCCGGGTACCCGTGTATCCAATAAACCCTCTTGCAGTTGCATCCGACTTGTGGTCTCGCTGTT
CCTTGGGAGGGTCTCCTCTGAGTGATTGACTACCCGTCAGCGGGGGTCTTTCATTTGGGGGCTCGTCCGG
GATCGGGAGACCCCTGCCCAGGGACCACCGACCCACCACCGGGAGGTAAGCTGGCCAGCAACTTATCTGT
GTCTGTCCGATTGTCTAGTGTCTATGACTGATTTTATGCGCCTGCGTCGGTACTAGTTAGCTAACTAGCT
CTGTATCTGGCGGACCCGTGGTGGAACTGACGAGTTCGGAACACCCGGCCGCAACCCTGGGAGACGTCCC
AGGGACTTCGGGGGCCGTTTTTGTGGCCCGACCTGAGTCCAAAAATCCCGATCGTTTTGGACTCTTTGGT
GCACCCCCCTAATAGGAGGGATATGTGGTTCTGGTAGGAGACGAGAACCTAAAACAGTTCCCGCCTCCGT
CTGAATTTTTGCTTTCGGTTTGGGACCGAAGCCGCGCCGCGCGTCTTGTCTGCTGCAGCATCGTTCTGTG
TTGTCTCTGTCTGACTGTGTTTCTGTATTTGTCTGAAAATTAGGGCCAGACTGTTACCACTCCCTTAAGT
TTGACCTTAGGTCACTGGAAAGATGTCGAGCGGATCGCTCACAACCAGTCGGTAGATGTCAAGAAGAGAC
GTTGGGTTACCTTCTGCTCTGCAGAATGGCCAACCTTTAACGTCGGATGGCCGCGAGACGGCACCTTTAA
CCGAGACCTCATCACCCAGGTTAAGATCAAGGTCTTTTCACCTGGCCCGCATGGACACCCAGACCAGGTC
CCCTACATCGTGACCTGGGAAGCCTTGGCTTTTGACCCCCCTCCCTGGGTCAAGCCCTTTGTACACCCTA
AGCCTCCGCCTCCTCTTCCTCCATCCGCCCCGTCTCTCCCCCTTGAACCTCCTCGTTCGACCCCGCCTCG
ATCCTCCCTTTATCCAGCCCTCACTCCTTCTCTAGGCGCCCCCATATGGCCATATGAGATCTTATATGGG
GCACCCCCGCCCCTTGTAAACTTCCCTGACCCTGACATGACAAGAGTTACTAACAGCCCCTCTCTCCAAG
CTCACTTACAGGCTCTCTACTTAGTCCAGCACGAAGTCTGGAGACCTCTGGCGGCAGCCTACCAAGAACA
ACTGGACCGACCGGTGGTACCTCACCCTTACCGAGTCGGCGACACAGTGTGGGTCCGCCGACACCAGACT
AAGAACCTAGAACCTCGCTGGAAAGGACCTTACACAGTCCTGCTGACCACCCCCACCGCCCTCAAAGTAG
ACGGCATCGCAGCTTGGATACACGCCGCCCACGTGAAGGCTGCCGACCCCGGGGGTGGACCATCCTCTAG
ACTGCCGGATCTAGCTAGTTAATTAAGGATCCCAGTGTGGTGGTACGGGAATTCGAGCTCGGTACCTCGC
GAATGCATCTAGAGCCACCATGCTACTGCCACTGCTGCTGTCCTCGCTGCTGGGCGGGTCCCAGGCTATG
GATGGGAGATTCTGGATACGAGTGCAGGAGTCAGTGATGGTGCCGGAGGGCCTGTGCATCTCTGTGCCCT
GCTCTTTCTCCTACCCCCGACAAGACTGGACAGGGTCTACCCCAGCTTATGGCTACTGGTTCAAAGCAGT
GACTGAGACAACCAAGGGTGCTCCTGTGGCCACAAACCACCAGAGTCGAGAGGTGGAAATGAGCACCCGG
GGCCGATTCCAGCTCACTGGGGATCCCGCCAAGGGGAACTGCTCCTTGGTGATCAGAGACGCGCAGATGC
AGGATGAGTCACAGTACTTCTTTCGGGTGGAGAGAGGAAGCTATGTGAGATATAATTTCATGAACGATGG
GTTCTTTCTAAAAGTAACAGCCCTGACTCAGAAGCCTGATGTCTACATCCCCGAGACCCTGGAGCCCGGG
CAGCCGGTGACGGTCATCTGTGTGTTTAACTGGGCCTTTGAGGAATGTCCACCCCCTTCTTTCTCCTGGA
CGGGGGCTGCCCTCTCCTCCCAAGGAACCAAACCAACGACCTCCCACTTCTCAGTGCTCAGCTTCACGCC
CAGACCCCAGGACCACAACACCGACCTCACCTGCCATGTGGACTTCTCCAGAAAGGGTGTGAGCGCACAG
AGGACCGTCCGACTCCGTGTGGCCTATGCCCCCAGAGACCTTGTTATCAGCATTTCACGTGACAACACGC
CAGCCCTGGAGCCCCAGCCCCAGGGAAATGTCCCATACCTGGAAGCCCAAAAAGGCCAGTTCCTGCGGCT
CCTCTGTGCTGCTGACAGCCAGCCCCCTGCCACACTGAGCTGGGTCCTGCAGAACAGAGTCCTCTCCTCG
TCCCATCCCTGGGGCCCTAGACCCCTGGGGCTGGAGCTGCCCGGGGTGAAGGCTGGGGATTCAGGGCGCT
ACACCTGCCGAGCGGAGAACAGGCTTGGCTCCCAGCAGCGAGCCCTGGACCTCTCTGTGCAGTATCCTCC
AGAGAACCTGAGAGTGATGGTTTCCCAAGCAAACAGGACAGTCCTGGAAAACCTTGGGAACGGCACGTCT
CTCCCAGTACTGGAGGGCCAAAGCCTGTGCCTGGTCTGTGTCACACACAGCAGCCCCCCAGCCAGGCTGA
GCTGGACCCAGAGGGGACAGGTTCTGAGCCCCTCCCAGCCCTCAGACCCCGGGGTCCTGGAGCTGCCTCG
GGTTCAAGTGGAGCACGAAGGAGAGTTCACCTGCCACGCTCGGCACCCACTGGGCTCCCAGCACGTCTCT
CTCAGCCTCTCCGTGCACTACTCCCCGAAGCTGCTGGGCCCCTCCTGCTCCTGGGAGGCTGAGGGTCTGC
ACTGCAGCTGCTCCTCCCAGGCCAGCCCGGCCCCCTCTCTGCGCTGGTGGCTTGGGGAGGAGCTGCTGGA
GGGGAACAGCAGCCAGGACTCCTTCGAGGTCACCCCCAGCTCAGCCGGGCCCTGGGCCAACAGCTCCCTG
AGCCTCCATGGAGGGCTCAGCTCCGGCCTCAGGCTCCGCTGTGAGGCCTGGAACGTCCATGGGGCCCAGA
GTGGATCCATCCTGCAGCTGCCAGATAAGCTCGAGCCCAAATCTTGTGACAAAACTCACACATGCCCACC
GTGCCCAGGTAAGCCAGCCCAGGCCTCGCCCTCCAGCTCAAGGCGGGACAGGTGCCCTAGAGTAGCCTGC
ATCCAGGGACAGGCCCCAGCCGGGTGCTGACACGTCCACCTCCATCTCTTCCTCAGCACCTGAACTCCTG
GGGGGACCGTCAGTCTTCCTCTTCCCCCCAAAACCCAAGGACACCCTCATGATCTCCCGGACCCCTGAGG
TCACATGCGTGGTGGTGGACGTGAGCCACGAAGACCCTGAGGTCAAGTTCAACTGGTACGTGGACGGCGT
GGAGGTGCATAATGCCAAGACAAAGCCGCGGGAGGAGCAGTACAACAGCACGTACCGTGTGGTCAGCGTC
CTCACCGTCCTGCACCAGGACTGGCTGAATGGCAAGGAGTACAAGTGCAAGGTCTCCAACAAAGCCCTCC
CAGCCCCCATCGAGAAAACCATCTCCAAAGCCAAAGGTGGGACCCGTGGGGTGCGAGGGCCACATGGACA
GAGGCCGGCTCGGCCCACCCTCTGCCCTGAGAGTGACCGCTGTACCAACCTCTGTCCCTACAGGGCAGCC
CCGAGAACCACAGGTGTACACCCTGCCCCCATCCCGGGAGGAGATGACCAAGAACCAGGTCAGCCTGACC
TGCCTGGTCAAAGGCTTCTATCCCAGCGACATCGCCGTGGAGTGGGAGAGCAATGGGCAGCCGGAGAACA
ACTACAAGACCACGCCTCCCGTGCTGGACTCCGACGGCTCCTTCTTCCTCTATAGCAAGCTCACCGTGGA
CAAGAGCAGGTGGCAGCAGGGGAACGTCTTCTCATGCTCCGTGATGCATGAGGCTCTGCACAACCACTAC
ACGCAGAAGAGCCTCTCCCTGTCCCCGGGTAAAGCGGCCGCTACGTAAATTCCGCCCCCCCCCCTCCCCC
CCCCCTAACGTTACTGGCCGAAGCCGCTTGGAATAAGGCCGGTGTGCGTTTGTCTATATGTTATTTTCCA
CCATATTGCCGTCTTTTGCAATGTGAGGGCCCGGAAACCTGGCCCTGTCTTCTTGACGAGCATTCCTAGG
GGTCTTTCCCCTCTCGCCAAAGGAATGCAAGGTCTGTTGAATGTCGTGAAGGAAGCAGTTCCTCTGGAAG
CTTCTTGAAGACAAACAACGTCTGTAGCGACCCTTTGCAGGCAGCGGAACCCCCCACCTGGCGACAGGTG
CCTCTGCGGCCAAAAGCCACGTGTATAAGATACACCTGCAAAGGCGGCACAACCCCAGTGCCACGTTGTG
AGTTGGATAGTTGTGGAAAGAGTCAAATGGCTCTCCTCAAGCGTATTCAACAAGGGGCTGAAGGATGCCC
AGAAGGTACCCCATTGTATGGGATCTGATCTGGGGCCTCGGTGCACATGCTTTACATGTGTTTAGTCGAG
GTTAAAAAAACGTCTAGGCCCCCCGAACCACGGGGACGTGGTTTTCCTTTGAAAAACACGATGATAATAT
GGCCACAACCATGGTGAGCAAGGGCGAGGAGCTGTTCACCGGGGTGGTGCCCATCCTGGTCGAGCTGGAC
GGCGACGTAAACGGCCACAAGTTCAGCGTGTCCGGCGAGGGCGAGGGCGATGCCACCTACGGCAAGCTGA
CCCTGAAGTTCATCTGCACCACCGGCAAGCTGCCCGTGCCCTGGCCCACCCTCGTGACCACCCTGACCTA
CGGCGTGCAGTGCTTCAGCCGCTACCCCGACCACATGAAGCAGCACGACTTCTTCAAGTCCGCCATGCCC
GAAGGCTACGTCCAGGAGCGCACCATCTTCTTCAAGGACGACGGCAACTACAAGACCCGCGCCGAGGTGA
AGTTCGAGGGCGACACCCTGGTGAACCGCATCGAGCTGAAGGGCATCGACTTCAAGGAGGACGGCAACAT
CCTGGGGCACAAGCTGGAGTACAACTACAACAGCCACAACGTCTATATCATGGCCGACAAGCAGAAGAAC
GGCATCAAGGTGAACTTCAAGATCCGCCACAACATCGAGGACGGCAGCGTGCAGCTCGCCGACCACTACC
AGCAGAACACCCCCATCGGCGACGGCCCCGTGCTGCTGCCCGACAACCACTACCTGAGCACCCAGTCCGC
CCTGAGCAAAGACCCCAACGAGAAGCGCGATCACATGGTCCTGCTGGAGTTCGTGACCGCCGCCGGGATC
ACTCTCGGCATGGACGAGCTGTACAAGTAAGTCGACGATAAAATAAAAGATTTTATTTAGTCTCCAGAAA
AAGGGGGGAATGAAAGACCCCACCTGTAGGTTTGGCAAGCTAGCTTAAGTAACGCCATTTTGCAAGGCAT
GGAAAAATACATAACTGAGAATAGAGAAGTTCAGATCAAGGTCAGGAACAGATGGAACAGCTGAATATGG
GCCAAACAGGATATCTGTGGTAAGCAGTTCCTGCCCCGGCTCAGGGCCAAGAACAGATGGAACAGCTGAA
TATGGGCCAAACAGGATATCTGTGGTAAGCAGTTCCTGCCCCGGCTCAGGGCCAAGAACAGATGGTCCCC
AGATGCGGTCCAGCCCTCAGCAGTTTCTAGAGAACCATCAGATGTTTCCAGGGTGCCCCAAGGACCTGAA
ATGACCCTGTGCCTTATTTGAACTAACCAATCAGTTCGCTTCTCGCTTCTGTTCGCGCGCTTCTGCTCCC
CGAGCTCAATAAAAGAGCCCACAACCCCTCACTCGGGGCGCCAGTCCTCCGATTGACTGAGTCGCCCGGG
TACCCGTGTATCCAATAAACCCTCTTGCAGTTGCATCCGACTTGTGGTCTCGCTGTTCCTTGGGAGGGTC
TCCTCTGAGTGATTGACTACCCGTCAGCGGGGGTCTTTCACATGCAGCATGTATCAAAATTAATTTGGTT
TTTTTTCTTAAGTATTTACATTAAATGGCCATAGTTGCATTAATGAATCGGCCAACGCGCGGGGAGAGGC
GGTTTGCGTATTGGGCGCTCTTCCGCTTCCTCGCTCACTGACTCGCTGCGCTCGGTCGTTCGGCTGCGGC
GAGCGGTATCAGCTCACTCAAAGGCGGTAATACGGTTATCCACAGAATCAGGGGATAACGCAGGAAAGAA
CATGTGAGCAAAAGGCCAGCAAAAGGCCAGGAACCGTAAAAAGGCCGCGTTGCTGGCGTTTTTCCATAGG
CTCCGCCCCCCTGACGAGCATCACAAAAATCGACGCTCAAGTCAGAGGTGGCGAAACCCGACAGGACTAT
AAAGATACCAGGCGTTTCCCCCTGGAAGCTCCCTCGTGCGCTCTCCTGTTCCGACCCTGCCGCTTACCGG
ATACCTGTCCGCCTTTCTCCCTTCGGGAAGCGTGGCGCTTTCTCATAGCTCACGCTGTAGGTATCTCAGT
TCGGTGTAGGTCGTTCGCTCCAAGCTGGGCTGTGTGCACGAACCCCCCGTTCAGCCCGACCGCTGCGCCT
TATCCGGTAACTATCGTCTTGAGTCCAACCCGGTAAGACACGACTTATCGCCACTGGCAGCAGCCACTGG
TAACAGGATTAGCAGAGCGAGGTATGTAGGCGGTGCTACAGAGTTCTTGAAGTGGTGGCCTAACTACGGC
TACACTAGAAGAACAGTATTTGGTATCTGCGCTCTGCTGAAGCCAGTTACCTTCGGAAAAAGAGTTGGTA
GCTCTTGATCCGGCAAACAAACCACCGCTGGTAGCGGTGGTTTTTTTGTTTGCAAGCAGCAGATTACGCG
CAGAAAAAAAGGATCTCAAGAAGATCCTTTGATCTTTTCTACGGGGTCTGACGCTCAGTGGAACGAAAAC
TCACGTTAAGGGATTTTGGTCATGAGATTATCAAAAAGGATCTTCACCTAGATCCTTTTGCGGCCGGCCG
CAAATCAATCTAAAGTATATATGAGTAAACTTGGTCTGACAGTTACCAATGCTTAATCAGTGAGGCACCT
ATCTCAGCGATCTGTCTATTTCGTTCATCCATAGTTGCCTGACTCCCCGTCGTGTAGATAACTACGATAC
GGGAGGGCTTACCATCTGGCCCCAGTGCTGCAATGATACCGCGAGACCCACGCTCACCGGCTCCAGATTT
ATCAGCAATAAACCAGCCAGCCGGAAGGGCCGAGCGCAGAAGTGGTCCTGCAACTTTATCCGCCTCCATC
CAGTCTATTAATTGTTGCCGGGAAGCTAGAGTAAGTAGTTCGCCAGTTAATAGTTTGCGCAACGTTGTTG
CCATTGCTACAGGCATCGTGGTGTCACGCTCGTCGTTTGGTATGGCTTCATTCAGCTCCGGTTCCCAACG
ATCAAGGCGAGTTACATGATCCCCCATGTTGTGCAAAAAAGCGGTTAGCTCCTTCGGTCCTCCGATCGTT
GTCAGAAGTAAGTTGGCCGCAGTGTTATCACTCATGGTTATGGCAGCACTGCATAATTCTCTTACTGTCA
TGCCATCCGTAAGATGCTTTTCTGTGACTGGTGAGTACTCAACCAAGTCATTCTGAGAATAGTGTATGCG
GCGACCGAGTTGCTCTTGCCCGGCGTCAATACGGGATAATACCGCGCCACATAGCAGAACTTTAAAAGTG
CTCATCATTGGAAAACGTTCTTCGGGGCGAAAACTCTCAAGGATCTTACCGCTGTTGAGATCCAGTTCGA
TGTAACCCACTCGTGCACCCAACTGATCTTCAGCATCTTTTACTTTCACCAGCGTTTCTGGGTGAGCAAA
AACAGGAAGGCAAAATGCCGCAAAAAAGGGAATAAGGGCGACACGGAAATGTTGAATACTCATACTCTTC
CTTTTTCAATATTATTGAAGCATTTATCAGGGTTATTGTCTCATGAGCGGATACATATTTGAATGTATTT
AGAAAAATAAACAAATAGGGGTTCCGCGCACATTTC
