Features (pLannotate 1.2.2; 17 found; start..end, strand, type, name):
     22..615     +  LTR            LTR: long terminal repeat from Moloney murine leukemia virus
    678..877     +  misc_feature   MMLV Ψ: packaging signal of Moloney murine leukemia virus (MMLV)
    929..1017    +  misc_feature   MESV Ψ (fragment): packaging signal of murine embryonic stem cell virus
   1094..1510    +  CDS            gag (truncated): truncated Moloney murine leukemia virus (MMLV) gag gene lacking the start codon
   1520..1894    +  misc_feature   pol region: Moloney murine leukemia virus (MMLV) pol region containing the splice acceptor site
   1939..1956    +  misc_feature   MCS (fragment): pUC18/19 multiple cloning site
   1980..3599    +  CDS            SIGLEC10 (fragment): SIG10_HUMAN - Also known as SLG2. Experimental evidence at protein level: Swiss-Prot protein existence level 1. Putative adhesion molecule that mediates sialic-acid dependent binding to cells. Preferentially binds to alpha-2,3- or alpha-2,6-linked sialic acid (By similarity). The sialic acid recognition site may be masked by cis interactions with sialic acids on the same cell surface. In the immune response, seems to act as an inhibitory receptor upon ligand induced tyrosine phosphorylation by recruiting cytoplasmic phosphatase(s) via their SH2 domain(s) that block signal transduction through
   3766..4176    +  CDS            IGHG1 (fragment): IGHG1_HUMAN - Experimental evidence at protein level: Swiss-Prot protein existence level 1. Constant region of immunoglobulin heavy chains. Immunoglobulins, also known as antibodies, are membrane-bound or secreted glycoproteins produced by B lymphocytes. In the recognition phase of humoral immunity, the membrane-bound immunoglobulins serve as receptors which, upon binding of a specific antigen, trigger the clonal expansion and differentiation of B lymphocytes into immunoglobulins- secreting plasma cells. Secreted immunoglobulins mediate the effector phase of humoral immunity, which results in
   4142..4513    +  CDS            IGHG4 (fragment): IGHG4_HUMAN - Experimental evidence at protein level: Swiss-Prot protein existence level 1. Constant region of immunoglobulin heavy chains. Immunoglobulins, also known as antibodies, are membrane-bound or secreted glycoproteins produced by B lymphocytes. In the recognition phase of humoral immunity, the membrane-bound immunoglobulins serve as receptors which, upon binding of a specific antigen, trigger the clonal expansion and differentiation of B lymphocytes into immunoglobulins- secreting plasma cells. Secreted immunoglobulins mediate the effector phase of humoral immunity, which results in
   4653..5115    +  misc_feature   IRES: internal ribosome entry site (IRES) of the encephalomyocarditis virus (EMCV)
   5129..5848    +  CDS            EGFP: the original enhanced GFP (Yang et al., 1996) mammalian codon-optimized
   5897..6018    +  LTR            3' LTR (ΔU3) (fragment): self-inactivating 3' long terminal repeat (LTR) from Moloney murine leukemia virus
   6019..6488    +  LTR            LTR: long terminal repeat from Moloney murine leukemia virus
   6554..6606    -  CDS            lacI (fragment): lac repressor; lacI; The lac repressor binds to the lac operator to inhibit transcription in E. coli. This inhibition can be relieved by adding lactose or isopropyl-β-D-thiogalactopyranoside (IPTG).
   6789..7377    -  rep_origin     ori: high-copy-number ColE1/pMB1/pBR322/pUC origin of replication
   7541..8401    -  CDS            AmpR: β-lactamase; bla; confers resistance to ampicillin, carbenicillin, and related antibiotics
   8402..8506    -  promoter       AmpR promoter: bla
>Addgene plasmid #183722 | pMXs-Sig10-Fc-IG | addgene full sequence | sequence record 363566 | Addgene Partial NGS Result
CCCGAAAAGTGCCACCTGCATAATGAAAGACCCCACCTGTAGGTTTGGCAAGCTAGCTTAAGTAACGCCA
TTTTGCAAGGCATGGAAAAATACATAACTGAGAATAGAAAAGTTCAGATCAAGGTCAGGAACAGATGGAA
CAGCTGAATATGGGCCAAACAGGATATCTGTGGTAAGCAGTTCCTGCCCCGGCTCAGGGCCAAGAACAGA
TGGAACAGCTGAATATGGGCCAAACAGGATATCTGTGGTAAGCAGTTCCTGCCCCGGCTCAGGGCCAAGA
ACAGATGGTCCCCAGATGCGGTCCAGCCCTCAGCAGTTTCTAGAGAACCATCAGATGTTTCCAGGGTGCC
CCAAGGACCTGAAATGACCCTGTGCCTTATTTGAACTAACCAATCAGTTCGCTTCTCGCTTCTGTTCGCG
CGCTTCTGCTCCCCGAGCTCAATAAAAGAGCCCACAACCCCTCACTCGGCGCGCCAGTCCTCCGATTGAC
TGAGTCGCCCGGGTACCCGTGTATCCAATAAACCCTCTTGCAGTTGCATCCGACTTGTGGTCTCGCTGTT
CCTTGGGAGGGTCTCCTCTGAGTGATTGACTACCCGTCAGCGGGGGTCTTTCATTTGGGGGCTCGTCCGG
GATCGGGAGACCCCTGCCCAGGGACCACCGACCCACCACCGGGAGGTAAGCTGGCCAGCAACTTATCTGT
GTCTGTCCGATTGTCTAGTGTCTATGACTGATTTTATGCGCCTGCGTCGGTACTAGTTAGCTAACTAGCT
CTGTATCTGGCGGACCCGTGGTGGAACTGACGAGTTCGGAACACCCGGCCGCAACCCTGGGAGACGTCCC
AGGGACTTCGGGGGCCGTTTTTGTGGCCCGACCTGAGTCCAAAAATCCCGATCGTTTTGGACTCTTTGGT
GCACCCCCCTAATAGGAGGGATATGTGGTTCTGGTAGGAGACGAGAACCTAAAACAGTTCCCGCCTCCGT
CTGAATTTTTGCTTTCGGTTTGGGACCGAAGCCGCGCCGCGCGTCTTGTCTGCTGCAGCATCGTTCTGTG
TTGTCTCTGTCTGACTGTGTTTCTGTATTTGTCTGAAAATTAGGGCCAGACTGTTACCACTCCCTTAAGT
TTGACCTTAGGTCACTGGAAAGATGTCGAGCGGATCGCTCACAACCAGTCGGTAGATGTCAAGAAGAGAC
GTTGGGTTACCTTCTGCTCTGCAGAATGGCCAACCTTTAACGTCGGATGGCCGCGAGACGGCACCTTTAA
CCGAGACCTCATCACCCAGGTTAAGATCAAGGTCTTTTCACCTGGCCCGCATGGACACCCAGACCAGGTC
CCCTACATCGTGACCTGGGAAGCCTTGGCTTTTGACCCCCCTCCCTGGGTCAAGCCCTTTGTACACCCTA
AGCCTCCGCCTCCTCTTCCTCCATCCGCCCCGTCTCTCCCCCTTGAACCTCCTCGTTCGACCCCGCCTCG
ATCCTCCCTTTATCCAGCCCTCACTCCTTCTCTAGGCGCCCCCATATGGCCATATGAGATCTTATATGGG
GCACCCCCGCCCCTTGTAAACTTCCCTGACCCTGACATGACAAGAGTTACTAACAGCCCCTCTCTCCAAG
CTCACTTACAGGCTCTCTACTTAGTCCAGCACGAAGTCTGGAGACCTCTGGCGGCAGCCTACCAAGAACA
ACTGGACCGACCGGTGGTACCTCACCCTTACCGAGTCGGCGACACAGTGTGGGTCCGCCGACACCAGACT
AAGAACCTAGAACCTCGCTGGAAAGGACCTTACACAGTCCTGCTGACCACCCCCACCGCCCTCAAAGTAG
ACGGCATCGCAGCTTGGATACACGCCGCCCACGTGAAGGCTGCCGACCCCGGGGGTGGACCATCCTCTAG
ACTGCCGGATCTAGCTAGTTAATTAAGGATCCCAGTGTGGTGGTACGGGAATTCGAGCTCGGTACCTCGC
GAATGCATCTAGAGCCACCATGCTACTGCCACTGCTGCTGTCCTCGCTGCTGGGCGGGTCCCAGGCTATG
GATGGGAGATTCTGGATACGAGTGCAGGAGTCAGTGATGGTGCCGGAGGGCCTGTGCATCTCTGTGCCCT
GCTCTTTCTCCTACCCCCGACAAGACTGGACAGGGTCTACCCCAGCTTATGGCTACTGGTTCAAAGCAGT
GACTGAGACAACCAAGGGTGCTCCTGTGGCCACAAACCACCAGAGTCGAGAGGTGGAAATGAGCACCCGG
GGCCGATTCCAGCTCACTGGGGATCCCGCCAAGGGGAACTGCTCCTTGGTGATCAGAGACGCGCAGATGC
AGGATGAGTCACAGTACTTCTTTCGGGTGGAGAGAGGAAGCTATGTGAGATATAATTTCATGAACGATGG
GTTCTTTCTAAAAGTAACAGCCCTGACTCAGAAGCCTGATGTCTACATCCCCGAGACCCTGGAGCCCGGG
CAGCCGGTGACGGTCATCTGTGTGTTTAACTGGGCCTTTGAGGAATGTCCACCCCCTTCTTTCTCCTGGA
CGGGGGCTGCCCTCTCCTCCCAAGGAACCAAACCAACGACCTCCCACTTCTCAGTGCTCAGCTTCACGCC
CAGACCCCAGGACCACAACACCGACCTCACCTGCCATGTGGACTTCTCCAGAAAGGGTGTGAGCGCACAG
AGGACCGTCCGACTCCGTGTGGCCTATGCCCCCAGAGACCTTGTTATCAGCATTTCACGTGACAACACGC
CAGCCCTGGAGCCCCAGCCCCAGGGAAATGTCCCATACCTGGAAGCCCAAAAAGGCCAGTTCCTGCGGCT
CCTCTGTGCTGCTGACAGCCAGCCCCCTGCCACACTGAGCTGGGTCCTGCAGAACAGAGTCCTCTCCTCG
TCCCATCCCTGGGGCCCTAGACCCCTGGGGCTGGAGCTGCCCGGGGTGAAGGCTGGGGATTCAGGGCGCT
ACACCTGCCGAGCGGAGAACAGGCTTGGCTCCCAGCAGCGAGCCCTGGACCTCTCTGTGCAGTATCCTCC
AGAGAACCTGAGAGTGATGGTTTCCCAAGCAAACAGGACAGTCCTGGAAAACCTTGGGAACGGCACGTCT
CTCCCAGTACTGGAGGGCCAAAGCCTGTGCCTGGTCTGTGTCACACACAGCAGCCCCCCAGCCAGGCTGA
GCTGGACCCAGAGGGGACAGGTTCTGAGCCCCTCCCAGCCCTCAGACCCCGGGGTCCTGGAGCTGCCTCG
GGTTCAAGTGGAGCACGAAGGAGAGTTCACCTGCCACGCTCGGCACCCACTGGGCTCCCAGCACGTCTCT
CTCAGCCTCTCCGTGCACTACTCCCCGAAGCTGCTGGGCCCCTCCTGCTCCTGGGAGGCTGAGGGTCTGC
ACTGCAGCTGCTCCTCCCAGGCCAGCCCGGCCCCCTCTCTGCGCTGGTGGCTTGGGGAGGAGCTGCTGGA
GGGGAACAGCAGCCAGGACTCCTTCGAGGTCACCCCCAGCTCAGCCGGGCCCTGGGCCAACAGCTCCCTG
AGCCTCCATGGAGGGCTCAGCTCCGGCCTCAGGCTCCGCTGTGAGGCCTGGAACGTCCATGGGGCCCAGA
GTGGATCCATCCTGCAGCTGCCAGATAAGCTCGAGCCCAAATCTTGTGACAAAACTCACACATGCCCACC
GTGCCCAGGTAAGCCAGCCCAGGCCTCGCCCTCCAGCTCAAGGCGGGACAGGTGCCCTAGAGTAGCCTGC
ATCCAGGGACAGGCCCCAGCCGGGTGCTGACACGTCCACCTCCATCTCTTCCTCAGCACCTGAACTCCTG
GGGGGACCGTCAGTCTTCCTCTTCCCCCCAAAACCCAAGGACACCCTCATGATCTCCCGGACCCCTGAGG
TCACATGCGTGGTGGTGGACGTGAGCCACGAAGACCCTGAGGTCAAGTTCAACTGGTACGTGGACGGCGT
GGAGGTGCATAATGCCAAGACAAAGCCGCGGGAGGAGCAGTACAACAGCACGTACCGTGTGGTCAGCGTC
CTCACCGTCCTGCACCAGGACTGGCTGAATGGCAAGGAGTACAAGTGCAAGGTCTCCAACAAAGCCCTCC
CAGCCCCCATCGAGAAAACCATCTCCAAAGCCAAAGGTGGGACCCGTGGGGTGCGAGGGCCACATGGACA
GAGGCCGGCTCGGCCCACCCTCTGCCCTGGGAGTGACCGCTGTACCAACCTCTGTCCCTACAGGGCAGCC
CCGAGAACCACAGGTGTACACCCTGCCCCCATCCCGGGATGAGCTGACCAAGAACCAGGTCAGCCTGACC
TGCCTGGTCAAAGGCTTCTATCCCAGCGACATCGCCGTGGAGTGGGAGAGCAATGGGCAGCCGGAGAACA
ACTACAAGGCCACGCCTCCCGTGCTGGACTCCGACGGCTCCTTCTTCCTCTACAGCAAGCTCACCGTGGA
CAAGAGCAGGTGGCAGCAGGGGAACGTCTTCTCATGCTCCGTGATGCATGAGGCTCTGCACAACCACTAC
ACGCAGAAGAGCCTCTCCCTGTCCCCGGGTAAATAGCGGCCGCTACGTAAATTCCSCCCCCCYCCCNNNN
NYCCCCCCCCCCTAACGTTACTGGCCGAAGCCGCTTGGAATAAGGCCGGTGTGCGTTTGTCTATATGTTA
TTTTCCACCATATTGCCGTCTTTTGGCAATGTGAGGGCCCGGAAACCTGGCCCTGTCTTCTTGACGAGCA
TTCCTAGGGGTCTTTCCCCTCTCGCCAAAGGAATGCAAGGTCTGTTGAATGTCGTGAAGGAAGCAGTTCC
TCTGGAAGCTTCTTGAAGACAAACAACGTCTGTAGCGACCCTTTGCAGGCAGCGGAACCCCCCACCTGGC
GACAGGTGCCTCTGCGGCCAAAAGCCACGTGTATAAGATACACCTGCAAAGGCGGCACAACCCCAGTGCC
ACGTTGTGAGTTGGATAGTTGTGGAAAGAGTCAAATGGCTCTCCTCAAGCGTATTCAACAAGGGGCTGAA
GGATGCCCAGAAGGTACCCCATTGTATGGGATCTGATCTGGGGCCTCGGTGCACATGCTTTACATGTGTT
TAGTCGAGGTTAAAAAAACGTCTAGGCCCCCCGAACCACGGGGACGTGGTTTTCCTTTGAAAAACACGAT
GATAATATGGCCACAACCATGGTGAGCAAGGGCGAGGAGCTGTTCACCGGGGTGGTGCCCATCCTGGTCG
AGCTGGACGGCGACGTAAACGGCCACAAGTTCAGCGTGTCCGGCGAGGGCGAGGGCGATGCCACCTACGG
CAAGCTGACCCTGAAGTTCATCTGCACCACCGGCAAGCTGCCCGTGCCCTGGCCCACCCTCGTGACCACC
CTGACCTACGGCGTGCAGTGCTTCAGCCGCTACCCCGACCACATGAAGCAGCACGACTTCTTCAAGTCCG
CCATGCCCGAAGGCTACGTCCAGGAGCGCACCATCTTCTTCAAGGACGACGGCAACTACAAGACCCGCGC
CGAGGTGAAGTTCGAGGGCGACACCCTGGTGAACCGCATCGAGCTGAAGGGCATCGACTTCAAGGAGGAC
GGCAACATCCTGGGGCACAAGCTGGAGTACAACTACAACAGCCACAACGTCTATATCATGGCCGACAAGC
AGAAGAACGGCATCAAGGTGAACTTCAAGATCCGCCACAACATCGAGGACGGCAGCGTGCAGCTCGCCGA
CCACTACCAGCAGAACACCCCCATCGGCGACGGCCCCGTGCTGCTGCCCGACAACCACTACCTGAGCACC
CAGTCCGCCCTGAGCAAAGACCCCAACGAGAAGCGCGATCACATGGTCCTGCTGGAGTTCGTGACCGCCG
CCGGGATCACTCTCGGCATGGACGAGCTGTACAAGTAAGTCGACGATAAAATAAAAGATTTTATTTAGTC
TCCAGAAAAAGGGGGGAATGAAAGACCCCACCTGTAGGTTTGGCAAGCTAGCTTAAGTAACGCCATTTTG
CAAGGCATGGAAAAATACATAACTGAGAATAGAGAAGTTCAGATCAAGGTCAGGAACAGATGGAACAGCT
GAATATGGGCCAAACAGGATATCTGTGGTAAGCAGTTCCTGCCCCGGCTCAGGGCCAAGAACAGATGGAA
CAGCTGAATATGGGCCAAACAGGATATCTGTGGTAAGCAGTTCCTGCCCCGGCTCAGGGCCAAGAACAGA
TGGTCCCCAGATGCGGTCCAGCCCTCAGCAGTTTCTAGAGAACCATCAGATGTTTCCAGGGTGCCCCAAG
GACCTGAAATGACCCTGTGCCTTATTTGAACTAACCAATCAGTTCGCTTCTCGCTTCTGTTCGCGCGCTT
CTGCTCCCCGAGCTCAATAAAAGAGCCCACAACCCCTCACTCGGGGCGCCAGTCCTCCGATTGACTGAGT
CGCCCGGGTACCCGTGTATCCAATAAACCCTCTTGCAGTTGCATCCGACTTGTGGTCTCGCTGTTCCTTG
GGAGGGTCTCCTCTGAGTGATTGACTACCCGTCAGCGGGGGTCTTTCACATGCAGCATGTATCAAAATTA
ATTTGGTTTTTTTTCTTAAGTATTTACATTAAATGGCCATAGTTGCATTAATGAATCGGCCAACGCGCGG
GGAGAGGCGGTTTGCGTATTGGGCGCTCTTCCGCTTCCTCGCTCACTGACTCGCTGCGCTCGGTCGTTCG
GCTGCGGCGAGCGGTATCAGCTCACTCAAAGGCGGTAATACGGTTATCCACAGAATCAGGGGATAACGCA
GGAAAGAACATGTGAGCAAAAGGCCAGCAAAAGGCCAGGAACCGTAAAAAGGCCGCGTTGCTGGCGTTTT
TCCATAGGCTCCGCCCCCCTGACGAGCATCACAAAAATCGACGCTCAAGTCAGAGGTGGCGAAACCCGAC
AGGACTATAAAGATACCAGGCGTTTCCCCCTGGAAGCTCCCTCGTGCGCTCTCCTGTTCCGACCCTGCCG
CTTACCGGATACCTGTCCGCCTTTCTCCCTTCGGGAAGCGTGGCGCTTTCTCATAGCTCACGCTGTAGGT
ATCTCAGTTCGGTGTAGGTCGTTCGCTCCAAGCTGGGCTGTGTGCACGAACCCCCCGTTCAGCCCGACCG
CTGCGCCTTATCCGGTAACTATCGTCTTGAGTCCAACCCGGTAAGACACGACTTATCGCCACTGGCAGCA
GCCACTGGTAACAGGATTAGCAGAGCGAGGTATGTAGGCGGTGCTACAGAGTTCTTGAAGTGGTGGCCTA
ACTACGGCTACACTAGAAGAACAGTATTTGGTATCTGCGCTCTGCTGAAGCCAGTTACCTTCGGAAAAAG
AGTTGGTAGCTCTTGATCCGGCAAACAAACCACCGCTGGTAGCGGTGGTTTTTTTGTTTGCAAGCAGCAG
ATTACGCGCAGAAAAAAAGGATCTCAAGAAGATCCTTTGATCTTTTCTACGGGGTCTGACGCTCAGTGGA
ACGAAAACTCACGTTAAGGGATTTTGGTCATGAGATTATCAAAAAGGATCTTCACCTAGATCCTTTTGCG
GCCGGCCGCAAATCAATCTAAAGTATATATGAGTAAACTTGGTCTGACAGTTACCAATGCTTAATCAGTG
AGGCACCTATCTCAGCGATCTGTCTATTTCGTTCATCCATAGTTGCCTGACTCCCCGTCGTGTAGATAAC
TACGATACGGGAGGGCTTACCATCTGGCCCCAGTGCTGCAATGATACCGCGAGACCCACGCTCACCGGCT
CCAGATTTATCAGCAATAAACCAGCCAGCCGGAAGGGCCGAGCGCAGAAGTGGTCCTGCAACTTTATCCG
CCTCCATCCAGTCTATTAATTGTTGCCGGGAAGCTAGAGTAAGTAGTTCGCCAGTTAATAGTTTGCGCAA
CGTTGTTGCCATTGCTACAGGCATCGTGGTGTCACGCTCGTCGTTTGGTATGGCTTCATTCAGCTCCGGT
TCCCAACGATCAAGGCGAGTTACATGATCCCCCATGTTGTGCAAAAAAGCGGTTAGCTCCTTCGGTCCTC
CGATCGTTGTCAGAAGTAAGTTGGCCGCAGTGTTATCACTCATGGTTATGGCAGCACTGCATAATTCTCT
TACTGTCATGCCATCCGTAAGATGCTTTTCTGTGACTGGTGAGTACTCAACCAAGTCATTCTGAGAATAG
TGTATGCGGCGACCGAGTTGCTCTTGCCCGGCGTCAATACGGGATAATACCGCGCCACATAGCAGAACTT
TAAAAGTGCTCATCATTGGAAAACGTTCTTCGGGGCGAAAACTCTCAAGGATCTTACCGCTGTTGAGATC
CAGTTCGATGTAACCCACTCGTGCACCCAACTGATCTTCAGCATCTTTTACTTTCACCAGCGTTTCTGGG
TGAGCAAAAACAGGAAGGCAAAATGCCGCAAAAAAGGGAATAAGGGCGACACGGAAATGTTGAATACTCA
TACTCTTCCTTTTTCAATATTATTGAAGCATTTATCAGGGTTATTGTCTCATGAGCGGATACATATTTGA
ATGTATTTAGAAAAATAAACAAATAGGGGTTCCGCGCACATTTC
